>Addgene plasmid #60655 | pHAGE GFP-Ago2 S387E | depositor full sequence | sequence record 132701 | pHAGE GFP-Ago2 S387E sequence 10341 bps
TGGAAGGGCTAATTCACTCCCAAAGAAGACAAGATATCCTTGATCTGTGGATCTACCACACACAAGGCTA
CTTCCCTGATTAGCAGAACTACACACCAGGGCCAGGGGTCAGATATCCACTGACCTTTGGATGGTGCTAC
AAGCTAGTACCAGTTGAGCCAGATAAGGTAGAAGAGGCCAATAAAGGAGAGAACACCAGCTTGTTACACC
CTGTGAGCCTGCATGGGATGGATGACCCGGAGAGAGAAGTGTTAGAGTGGAGGTTTGACAGCCGCCTAGC
ATTTCATCACGTGGCCCGAGAGCTGCATCCGGAGTACTTCAAGAACTGCTGATATCGAGCTTGCTACAAG
GGACTTTCCGCTGGGGACTTTCCAGGGAGGCGTGGCCTGGGCGGGACTGGGGAGTGGCGAGCCCTCAGAT
CCTGCATATAAGCAGCTGCTTTTTGCCTGTACTGGGTCTCTCTGGTTAGACCAGATCTGAGCCTGGGAGC
TCTCTGGCTAACTAGGGAACCCACTGCTTAAGCCTCAATAAAGCTTGCCTTGAGTGCTTCAAGTAGTGTG
TGCCCGTCTGTTGTGTGACTCTGGTAACTAGAGATCCCTCAGACCCTTTTAGTCAGTGTGGAAAATCTCT
AGCAGTGGCGCCCGAACAGGGACTTGAAAGCGAAAGGGAAACCAGAGGAGCTCTCTCGACGCAGGACTCG
GCTTGCTGAAGCGCGCACGGCAAGAGGCGAGGGGCGGCGACTGGTGAGTACGCCAAAAATTTTGACTAGC
GGAGGCTAGAAGGAGAGAGATGGGTGCGAGAGCGTCAGTATTAAGCGGGGGAGAATTAGATCGCGATGGG
AAAAAATTCGGTTAAGGCCAGGGGGAAAGAAAAAATATAAATTAAAACATATAGTATGGGCAAGCAGGGA
GCTAGAACGATTCGCAGTTAATCCTGGCCTGTTAGAAACATCAGAAGGCTGTAGACAAATACTGGGACAG
CTACAACCATCCCTTCAGACAGGATCAGAAGAACTTAGATCATTATATAATACAGTAGCAACCCTCTATT
GTGTGCATCAAAGGATAGAGATAAAAGACACCAAGGAAGCTTTAGACAAGATAGAGGAAGAGCAAAACAA
AAGTAAGACCACCGCACAGCAAGCGGCCGGCCGCTGATCTTCAGACCTGGAGGAGGAGATATGAGGGACA
ATTGGAGAAGTGAATTATATAAATATAAAGTAGTAAAAATTGAACCATTAGGAGTAGCACCCACCAAGGC
AAAGAGAAGAGTGGTGCAGAGAGAAAAAAGAGCAGTGGGAATAGGAGCTTTGTTCCTTGGGTTCTTGGGA
GCAGCAGGAAGCACTATGGGCGCAGCGTCAATGACGCTGACGGTACAGGCCAGACAATTATTGTCTGGTA
TAGTGCAGCAGCAGAACAATTTGCTGAGGGCTATTGAGGCGCAACAGCATCTGTTGCAACTCACAGTCTG
GGGCATCAAGCAGCTCCAGGCAAGAATCCTGGCTGTGGAAAGATACCTAAAGGATCAACAGCTCCTGGGG
ATTTGGGGTTGCTCTGGAAAACTCATTTGCACCACTGCTGTGCCTTGGAATGCTAGTTGGAGTAATAAAT
CTCTGGAACAGATTTGGAATCACACGACCTGGATGGAGTGGGACAGAGAAATTAACAATTACACAAGCTT
AATACACTCCTTAATTGAAGAATCGCAAAACCAGCAAGAAAAGAATGAACAAGAATTATTGGAATTAGAT
AAATGGGCAAGTTTGTGGAATTGGTTTAACATAACAAATTGGCTGTGGTATATAAAATTATTCATAATGA
TAGTAGGAGGCTTGGTAGGTTTAAGAATAGTTTTTGCTGTACTTTCTATAGTGAATAGAGTTAGGCAGGG
ATATTCACCATTATCGTTTCAGACCCACCTCCCAACCCCGAGGGGACCCGACAGGCCCGAAGGAATAGAA
GAAGAAGGTGGAGAGAGAGACAGAGACAGATCCATTCGATTAGTGAACGGATCTCGACGGTATCGCCGAA
TTCACAAATGGCAGTATTCATCCACAATTTTAAAAGAAAAGGGGGGATTGGGGGGTACAGTGCAGGGGAA
AGAATAGTAGACATAATAGCAACAGACATACAAACTAAAGAATTACAAAAACAAATTACAAAAATTCAAA
ATTTTCGGGTTTATTACAGGGACAGCAGAGATCCAGTTTGGACTAGTCGTGAGGCTCCGGTGCCCGTCAG
TGGGCAGAGCGCACATCGCCCACAGTCCCCGAGAAGTTGGGGGGAGGGGTCGGCAATTGAACCGGTGCCT
AGAGAAGGTGGCGCGGGGTAAACTGGGAAAGTGATGTCGTGTACTGGCTCCGCCTTTTTCCCGAGGGTGG
GGGAGAACCGTATATAAGTGCAGTAGTCGCCGTGAACGTTCTTTTTCGCAACGGGTTTGCCGCCAGAACA
CAGGTAAGTGCCGTGTGTGGTTCCCGCGGGCCTGGCCTCTTTACGGGTTATGGCCCTTGCGTGCCTTGAA
TTACTTCCACGCCCCTGGCTGCAGTACGTGATTCTTGATCCCGAGCTTCGGGTTGGAAGTGGGTGGGAGA
GTTCGAGGCCTTGCGCTTAAGGAGCCCCTTCGCCTCGTGCTTGAGTTGAGGCCTGGCCTGGGCGCTGGGG
CCGCCGCGTGCGAATCTGGTGGCACCTTCGCGCCTGTCTCGCTGCTTTCGATAAGTCTCTAGCCATTTAA
AATTTTTGATGACCTGCTGCGACGCTTTTTTTCTGGCAAGATAGTCTTGTAAATGCGGGCCAAGATCTGC
ACACTGGTATTTCGGTTTTTGGGGCCGCGGGCGGCGACGGGGCCCGTGCGTCCCAGCGCACATGTTCGGC
GAGGCGGGGCCTGCGAGCGCGGCCACCGAGAATCGGACGGGGGTAGTCTCAAGCTGGCCGGCCTGCTCTG
GTGCCTGGCCTCGCGCCGCCGTGTATCGCCCCGCCCTGGGCGGCAAGGCTGGCCCGGTCGGCACCAGTTG
CGTGAGCGGAAAGATGGCCGCTTCCCGGCCCTGCTGCAGGGAGCTCAAAATGGAGGACGCGGCGCTCGGG
AGAGCGGGCGGGTGAGTCACCCACACAAAGGAAAAGGGCCTTTCCGTCCTCAGCCGTCGCTTCATGTGAC
TCCACGGAGTACCGGGCGCCGTCCAGGCACCTCGATTAGTTCTCGAGCTTTTGGAGTACGTCGTCTTTAG
GTTGGGGGGAGGGGTTTTATGCGATGGAGTTTCCCCACACTGAGTGGGTGGAGACTGAAGTTAGGCCAGC
TTGGCACTTGATGTAATTCTCCTTGGAATTTGCCCTTTTTGAGTTTGGATCTTGGTTCATTCTCAAGCCT
CAGACAGTGGTTCAAAGTTTTTTTCTTCCATTTCAGGTGTCGTGAAGCGGCCGCATGGTGAGCAAGGGCG
AGGAGCTGTTCACCGGGGTGGTGCCCATCCTGGTCGAGCTGGANGGCGACGTAAACGGCCACAAGTTCAG
CGTGTCCGGCGAGGGCGAGGGCGATGCCACNTACGGCAAGCTGACCCTGAAGTTCATCTGCACCACCGGC
AAGCTGCCCGTGCCCTGGCCCACCCTCGTGACCACCCTGACNTACGGCGTGCAGTGCTTCAGCCGCTACC
CCGACCACATGAAGCAGCACGACTTCTTCAAGTCCGCCATGCCCGAAGGCTACGTCCAGGAGCGCACCAT
CTTCTTCAAGGACGACGGCAACTACAAGACCCGCGCCGAGGTGAAGTTCGAGGGCGACACCCTGGTGAAC
CGCATCGAGCTGAAGGGCATCGACTTCAAGGAGGACGGCAACATCCTGGGGCACAAGCTGGAGTACAACT
ACAACAGCCACAACGTCTATATCATGGCCGACAAGCAGAAGAACGGCATCAAGGTGAACTTCAAGATCCG
CCACAACATCGAGGACGGCAGCGTGCAGCTCGCCGACCACTACCAGCAGAACACCCCCATCGGCGACGGC
CCCGTGCTGCTGCCCGACAACCACTACCTGAGCACCCAGTCCGCCCTGAGCAAAGACCCCAACGAGAAGC
GCGATCACATGGTCCTGCTGGAGTTCGTGACCGCCGCCGGGATCACTCTCGGCATGGACGAGCTGTACAA
GGGATCCATGTACTCGGGAGCCGGCCCCGCACTTGCACCTCCTGCGCCGCCGCCCCCCATCCAAGGATAT
GCCTTCAAGCCTCCACCTAGACCCGACTTTGGGACCTCCGGGAGAACAATCAAATTACAGGCCAATTTCT
TCGAAATGGACATCCCCAAAATTGACATCTATCATTATGAATTGGATATCAAGCCAGAGAAGTGCCCGAG
GAGAGTTAACAGGGAAATCGTGGAACACATGGTCCAGCACTTTAAAACACAGATCTTTGGGGATCGGAAG
CCCGTGTTTGACGGCAGGAAGAATCTATACACAGCCATGCCCCTTCCGATTGGGAGGGACAAGGTGGAGC
TGGAGGTCACGCTGCCAGGAGAAGGCAAGGATCGCATCTTCAAGGTGTCCATCAAGTGGGTGTCCTGCGT
GAGCTTGCAGGCGTTACACGATGCACTTTCAGGGCGGCTGCCCAGCGTCCCTTTTGAGACGATCCAGGCC
CTGGACGTGGTCATGAGGCACTTGCCATCCATGAGGTACACCCCCGTGGGCCGCTCCTTCTTCACCGCGT
CCGAAGGCTGCTCTAACCCTCTTGGCGGGGGCCGAGAAGTGTGGTTTGGCTTCCATCAGTCCGTCCGGCC
TTCTCTCTGGAAAATGATGCTGAATATTGATGTGTCAGCAACAGCGTTTTACAAGGCACAGCCAGTAATC
GAGTTTGTTTGTGAAGTTTTGGATTTTAAAAGTATTGAAGAACAACAAAAACCTCTGACAGATTCCCAAA
GGGTAAAGTTTACCAAAGAAATTAAAGGTCTAAAGGTGGAGATAACGCACTGTGGGCAGATGAAGAGGAA
GTACCGTGTCTGCAATGTGACCCGGCGGCCCGCCAGTCACCAAACATTCCCGCTGCAGCAGGAGAGCGGG
CAGACGGTGGAGTGCACGGTGGCCCAGTATTTCAAGGACAGGCACAAGTTGGTTCTGCGCTACCCCCACC
TCCCATGTTTACAAGTCGGACAGGAGCAGAAACACACCTACCTTCCCCTGGAGGTCTGTAACATTGTGGC
AGGACAAAGATGTATTAAAAAATTAACGGACAATCAGACCTCAACCATGATCAGAGCGACTGCTAGGTCG
GCGCCCGATCGGCAAGAAGAGATTAGCAAATTGATGCGAAGTGCAGAGTTCAACACAGATCCATACGTCC
GTGAATTTGGAATCATGGTCAAAGATGAGATGACAGACGTGACTGGGCGGGTGCTGCAGCCGCCCTCCAT
CCTCTACGGGGGCAGGAATAAAGCTATTGCGACCCCTGTCCAGGGCGTCTGGGACATGCGGAAC
[405 nt withheld, positions 5455-5859]
AACAACATCCTGCTGCCCCAGGGCAGGCCGCCGGTGTTCCAGCAGCCCGTCATCTTTCTGGGAGCAGACG
TCACTCACCCCCCCGCCGGGGATGGGAAGAAGCCCTCCATTGCCGCCGTGGTGGGCAGCATGGACGCCCA
CCCCAATCGCTACTGCGCCACCGTGCGCGTGCAGCAGCACCGGCAGGAGATCATACAAGACCTGGCCGCC
ATGGTCCGCGAGCTCCTCATCCAGTTCTACAAGTCCACGCGCTTCAAGCCCACCCGCATCATCTTCTACC
GCGACGGTGTCTCTGAAGGCCAGTTCCAGCAGGTTCTCCACCACGAGTTGCTGGCCATCCGTGAGGCCTG
TATCAAGCTAGAAAAAGACTACCAGCCCGGGATCACCTTCATCGTGGTGCAGAAGAGGCACCACACCCGG
CTCTTCTGCACTGACAAGAACGAGCGGGTTGGGAAAAGTGGAAACATTCCAGCAGGCACGACTGTGGACA
CGAAAATCACCCACCCCACCGAGTTCGACTTCTACCTGTGTAGTCACGCTGGCATCCAGGGGACAAGCAG
GCCTTCGCACTATCACGTCCTCTGGGACGACAATCGTTTCTCCTCTGATGAGCTGCAGATCCTAACCTAC
CAGCTGTGTCACACCTACGTGCGCTGCACACGCTCCGTGTCCATCCCAGCGCCAGCATACTACGCTCACC
TGGTGGCCTTCCGGGCCAGGTACCACCTGGTGGATAAGGAACATGACAGTGCTGAAGGAAGCCATACCTC
TGGGCAGAGTAACGGGCGAGACCACCAAGCACTGGCCAAGGCGGTCCAGGTTCACCAAGACACTCTGCGC
ACCATGTACTTTGCTTAAATCGATAGATCCTAATCAACCTCTGGATTACAAAATTTGTGAAAGATTGACT
GGTATTCTTAACTATGTTGCTCCTTTTACGCTATGTGGATACGCTGCTTTAATGCCTTTGTATCATGCTA
TTGCTTCCCGTATGGCTTTCATTTTCTCCTCCTTGTATAAATCCTGGTTGCTGTCTCTTTATGAGGAGTT
GTGGCCCGTTGTCAGGCAACGTGGCGTGGTGTGCACTGTGTTTGCTGACGCAACCCCCACTGGTTGGGGC
ATTGCCACCACCTGTCAGCTCCTTTCCGGGACTTTCGCTTTCCCCCTCCCTATTGCCACGGCGGAACTCA
TCGCCGCCTGCCTTGCCCGCTGCTGGACAGGGGCTCGGCTGTTGGGCACTGACAATTCCGTGGTGTTGTC
GGGGAAATCATCGTCCTTTCCTTGGCTGCTCGCCTGTGTTGCCACCTGGATTCTGCGCGGGACGTCCTTC
TGCTACGTCCCTTCGGCCCTCAATCCAGCGGACCTTCCTTCCCGCGGCCTGCTGCCGGCTCTGCGGCCTC
TTCCGCGTCTTCGCCTTCGCCCTCAGACGAGTCGGATCTCCCTTTGGGCCGCCTCCCCGCCTGAGATCCT
TTAAGACCAATGACTTACAAGGCAGCTGTAGATCTTAGCCACTTTTTAAAAGAAAAGGGGGGACTGGAAG
GGCTAATTCACTCCCAACGAAGACAAGATCTGCTTTTTGCTTGTACTGGGTCTCTCTGGTTAGACCAGAT
CTGAGCCTGGGAGCTCTCTGGCTAACTAGGGAACCCACTGCTTAAGCCTCAATAAAGCTTGCCTTGAGTG
CTTCAAGTAGTGTGTGCCCGTCTGTTGTGTGACTCTGGTAACTAGAGATCCCTCAGACCCTTTTAGTCAG
TGTGGAAAATCTCTAGCAGTAGTAGTTCATGTCATCTTATTATTCAGTATTTATAACTTGCAAAGAAATG
AATATCAGAGAGTGAGAGGCCCGGGTTAATTAAGGAAAGGGCTAGATCATTCTTGAAGACGAAAGGGCCT
CGTGATACGCCTATTTTTATAGGTTAATGTCATGATAATAATGGTTTCTTAGACGTCAGGTGGCACTTTT
CGGGGAAATGTGCGCGGAACCCCTATTTGTTTATTTTTCTAAATACATTCAAATATGTATCCGCTCATGA
GACAATAACCCTGATAAATGCTTCAATAATATTGAAAAAGGAAGAGTATGAGTATTCAACATTTCCGTGT
CGCCCTTATTCCCTTTTTTGCGGCATTTTGCCTTCCTGTTTTTGCTCACCCAGAAACGCTGGTGAAAGTA
AAAGATGCTGAAGATCAGTTGGGTGCACGAGTGGGTTACATCGAACTGGATCTCAACAGCGGTAAGATCC
TTGAGAGTTTTCGCCCCGAAGAACGTTTTCCAATGATGAGCACTTTTAAAGTTCTGCTATGTGGCGCGGT
ATTATCCCGTGTTGACGCCGGGCAAGAGCAACTCGGTCGCCGCATACACTATTCTCAGAATGACTTGGTT
GAGTACTCACCAGTCACAGAAAAGCATCTTACGGATGGCATGACAGTAAGAGAATTATGCAGTGCTGCCA
TAACCATGAGTGATAACACTGCGGCCAACTTACTTCTGACAACGATCGGAGGACCGAAGGAGCTAACCGC
TTTTTTGCACAACATGGGGGATCATGTAACTCGCCTTGATCGTTGGGAACCGGAGCTGAATGAAGCCATA
CCAAACGACGAGCGTGACACCACGATGCCTGTAGCAATGGCAACAACGTTGCGCAAACTATTAACTGGCG
AACTACTTACTCTAGCTTCCCGGCAACAATTAATAGACTGGATGGAGGCGGATAAAGTTGCAGGACCACT
TCTGCGCTCGGCCCTTCCGGCTGGCTGGTTTATTGCTGATAAATCTGGAGCCGGTGAGCGTGGGTCTCGC
GGTATCATTGCAGCACTGGGGCCAGATGGTAAGCCCTCCCGTATCGTAGTTATCTACACGACGGGGAGTC
AGGCAACTATGGATGAACGAAATAGACAGATCGCTGAGATAGGTGCCTCACTGATTAAGCATTGGTAACT
GTCAGACCAAGTTTACTCATATATACTTTAGATTGATTTAAAACTTCATTTTTAATTTAAAAGGATCTAG
GTGAAGATCCTTTTTGATAATCTCATGACCAAAATCCCTTAACGTGAGTTTTCGTTCCACTGAGCGTCAG
ACCCCGTAGAAAAGATCAAAGGATCTTCTTGAGATCCTTTTTTTCTGCGCGTAATCTGCTGCTTGCAAAC
AAAAAAACCACCGCTACCAGCGGTGGTTTGTTTGCCGGATCAAGAGCTACCAACTCTTTTTCCGAAGGTA
ACTGGCTTCAGCAGAGCGCAGATACCAAATACTGTTCTTCTAGTGTAGCCGTAGTTAGGCCACCACTTCA
AGAACTCTGTAGCACCGCCTACATACCTCGCTCTGCTAATCCTGTTACCAGTGGCTGCTGCCAGTGGCGA
TAAGTCGTGTCTTACCGGGTTGGACTCAAGACGATAGTTACCGGATAAGGCGCAGCGGTCGGGCTGAACG
GGGGGTTCGTGCACACAGCCCAGCTTGGAGCGAACGACCTACACCGAACTGAGATACCTACAGCGTGAGC
TATGAGAAAGCGCCACGCTTCCCGAAGGGAGAAAGGCGGACAGGTATCCGGTAAGCGGCAGGGTCGGAAC
AGGAGAGCGCACGAGGGAGCTTCCAGGGGGAAACGCCTGGTATCTTTATAGTCCTGTCGGGTTTCGCCAC
CTCTGACTTGAGCGTCGATTTTTGTGATGCTCGTCAGGGGGGCGGAGCCTATGGAAAAACGCCAGCAACG
CGGCCTTTTTACGGTTCCTGGCCTTTTGCTGGCCTTTTGCTCACATGTTCTTTCCTGCGTTATCCCCTGA
TTCTGTGGATAACCGTATTACCGCCTTTGAGTGAGCTGATACCGCTCGCCGCAGCCGAACGACCGAGCGC
AGCGAGTCAGTGAGCGAGGAAGCGGAAGAGCGCCCAATACGCAAACCGCCTCTCCCCGCGCGTTGGCCGA
TTCATTAATGCAGCAAGCTCATGGCTGACTAATTTTTTTTATTTATGCAGAGGCCGAGGCCGCCTCGGCC
TCTGAGCTATTCCAGAAGTAGTGAGGAGGCTTTTTTGGAGGCCTAGGCTTTTGCAAAAAGCTCCCCGTGG
CACGACAGGTTTCCCGACTGGAAAGCGGGCAGTGAGCGCAACGCAATTAATGTGAGTTAGCTCACTCATT
AGGCACCCCAGGCTTTACACTTTATGCTTCCGGCTCGTATGTTGTGTGGAATTGTGAGCGGATAACAATT
TCACACAGGAAACAGCTATGACATGATTACGAATTTCACAAATAAAGCATTTTTTTCACTGCATTCTAGT
TGTGGTTTGTCCAAACTCATCAATGTATCTTATCATGTCTGGATCAACTGGATAACTCAAGCTAACCAAA
ATCATCCCAAACTTCCCACCCCATACCCTATTACCACTGCCAATTACCTGTGGTTTCATTTACTCTAAAC
CTGTGATTCCTCTGAATTATTTTCATTTTAAAGAAATTGTATTTGTTAAATATGTACTACAAACTTAGTA
GT
Features (pLannotate 1.2.2; 23 found; start..end, strand, type, name):
    377..634     +  LTR            5' LTR (truncated): truncated 5' long terminal repeat (LTR) from HIV-1
    681..806     +  misc_feature   HIV-1 Ψ: packaging signal of human immunodeficiency virus type 1
    790..1128    +  CDS            HIV-1 gag (fragment): gag protein from human immunodeficiency virus 1; gag
   1303..1536    +  misc_feature   RRE: The Rev response element (RRE) of HIV-1 allows for Rev-dependent mRNA export from the nucleus to the cytoplasm.
   1913..2013    +  CDS            Rev (fragment): human immunodeficiency virus 1 (HIV-1) Rev protein; rev; enhances nuclear export of unspliced and incompletely spliced viral mRNAs
   2058..2175    +  misc_feature   cPPT/CTS: central polypurine tract and central termination sequence of HIV-1
   2224..3405    +  promoter       EF-1α promoter: strong constitutive promoter for human elongation factor EF-1α
   3415..4131    +  CDS            EGFP: EGFP is a basic (constitutively fluorescent) green fluorescent protein published in 1996, derived from Aequorea victoria. It is reported to be a rapidly-maturing weak dimer with moderate acid sensitivity.
   4138..6714    +  CDS            AGO2 (sequence partly withheld): AGO2_HUMAN - Also known as EIF2C2. Experimental evidence at protein level: Swiss-Prot protein existence level 1. Required for RNA-mediated gene silencing (RNAi) by the RNA- induced silencing complex (RISC). The 'minimal RISC' appears to include AGO2 bound to a short guide RNA such as a microRNA (miRNA) or short interfering RNA (siRNA). These guide RNAs direct RISC to complementary mRNAs that are targets for RISC-mediated gene silencing. The precise mechanism of gene silencing depends on the degree of complementarity between the miRNA or siRNA and its target. Binding of RISC to a perfectly comp
   6731..7319    +  misc_feature   WPRE: woodchuck hepatitis virus posttranscriptional regulatory element
   7327..7392    +  CDS            nef (fragment): NEF_HV1Z2 - Experimental evidence at protein level: Swiss-Prot protein existence level 1. Extracellular Nef protein targets CD4(+) T-lymphocytes for apoptosis by interacting with CXCR4 surface receptors. From Human immunodeficiency virus type 1 group M subtype D (isolate Z2/CDC-Z34) (HIV-1).
   7394..7627    +  LTR            3' LTR (ΔU3): self-inactivating 3' long terminal repeat (LTR) from HIV-1
   7832..7936    +  promoter       AmpR promoter: bla
   7937..8797    +  CDS            AmpR: β-lactamase; bla; confers resistance to ampicillin, carbenicillin, and related antibiotics
   8968..9556    +  rep_origin     ori: high-copy-number ColE1/pMB1/pBR322/pUC origin of replication
   9739..9793    +  CDS            lacI (fragment): lac repressor; lacI; The lac repressor binds to the lac operator to inhibit transcription in E. coli. This inhibition can be relieved by adding lactose or isopropyl-β-D-thiogalactopyranoside (IPTG).
   9799..9892    +  rep_origin     SV40 ori (fragment): SV40 origin of replication
   9917..9954    +  CDS            lacI (fragment): lac repressor; lacI; The lac repressor binds to the lac operator to inhibit transcription in E. coli. This inhibition can be relieved by adding lactose or isopropyl-β-D-thiogalactopyranoside (IPTG).
   9967..9988    +  protein_bind   CAP binding site: CAP binding activates transcription in the presence of cAMP. E. coli catabolite activator protein
  10003..10033   +  promoter       lac promoter: promoter for the E. coli lac operon
  10041..10057   +  protein_bind   lac operator: The lac repressor binds to the lac operator to inhibit transcription in E. coli. This inhibition can be relieved by adding lactose or isopropyl-β-D-thiogalactopyranoside (IPTG). lac repressor encoded by lacI
  10091..10174   +  polyA_signal   SV40 poly(A) signal (fragment): SV40 polyadenylation signal
  10341..329     +  CDS            nef (fragment) (across the origin): NEF_HV1BR - Experimental evidence at protein level: Swiss-Prot protein existence level 1. Extracellular Nef protein targets CD4(+) T-lymphocytes for apoptosis by interacting with CXCR4 surface receptors (PubMed:14990729). From Human immunodeficiency virus type 1 group M subtype B (isolate BRU/LAI) (HIV-1).
