[The description below was written by a language model from this plasmid's Addgene catalogue record and pLannotate feature annotations shown in this document.]
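Description:
pHAGE GFP-Ago2 S387E is an HIV-1-based, self-inactivating lentiviral transfer vector built on the pHAGE backbone for expressing a GFP-tagged mutant of human Argonaute 2 (AGO2, also called EIF2C2 or Slicer) in mammalian cells. It is propagated in E. coli through a high-copy ColE1/pUC-type origin and selected with ampicillin via the β-lactamase gene. The annotated sequence is about 10.3 kb. No mammalian selection marker is annotated, so the GFP fusion itself is the only evident means of identifying transduced cells.

The viral portion contains a truncated 5' LTR, the Ψ packaging signal with a gag fragment, the Rev response element for Rev-dependent nuclear export of the genomic RNA, the cPPT/CTS element that aids nuclear import, and a ΔU3 3' LTR that inactivates LTR-driven transcription after integration. Between these lies a single expression cassette in which EGFP is followed directly by the AGO2 coding sequence, consistent with the N-terminal GFP fusion listed in the catalogue, and then by a WPRE that enhances transcript stability and expression. The catalogue entry names CMV as the promoter, but the feature table annotates an EF-1α promoter immediately upstream of EGFP and no CMV element, so the sequence suggests EF-1α drives the fusion.

The S387E substitution replaces serine 387 with glutamate, a change commonly used to mimic constitutive phosphorylation. The associated publication concerns Akt-mediated phosphorylation of Argonaute 2 and its effect on the balance between target cleavage and translational repression by microRNAs. The vector is therefore suited to stable delivery of this mutant for studying how the modification affects AGO2 localization and silencing activity.
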