Addgene plasmid #60655: pHAGE GFP-Ago2 S387E
Purpose: GFP-Ago2 S387E mutant lentiviral vector
Depositing lab: Carl Novina. Depositing organization: Dana-Farber Cancer Institute. Publication: Akt-mediated phosphorylation of argonaute 2 downregulates cleavage and upregulates translational repression of MicroRNA targets. Horman SR, Janas MM, Litterst C, Wang B, MacRae IJ, Sever MJ, Morrissey DV, Graves P, Luo B, Umesalma S, Qi HH, Miraglia LJ, Novina CD, Orth AP. Mol Cell. 2013 May 9;50(3):356-67. doi: 10.1016/j.molcel.2013.03.015. Epub 2013 Apr 18. PubMed 23603119.
Backbone
  Vector backbone: pHAGE
  Backbone manufacturer: Richard Mulligan
  Backbone size w/o insert (bp): 7000
  Vector type: Lentiviral
Growth in bacteria
  Bacterial resistance: Ampicillin, 100 μg/mL
  Growth temperature: 37°C
  Growth strain: Stbl3
  Copy number: High Copy
Gene/Insert
  Gene/Insert name: Argonaute 2 (alt names: Protein Slicer; EIF2C 2)
  Species: H. sapiens (human)
  Mutation: S387E
  Entrez Gene: AGO2 (a.k.a. CASC7, EIF2C2, LESKRES, LINC00980, PPD, Q10)
  Promoter: CMV
  Tag / fusion protein: GFP (N terminal on backbone)
  Cloning method: Unknown
  Sequencing primers: 5′ CMVfor
Terms and licenses: Academic/Nonprofit Terms; Industry Terms: Not Available to Industry
How to cite: pHAGE GFP-Ago2 S387E was a gift from Carl Novina (Addgene plasmid # 60655 ; http://n2t.net/addgene:60655 ; RRID:Addgene_60655)
