>Addgene plasmid #60655 | pHAGE GFP-Ago2 S387E | addgene partial sequence | sequence record 111524 | EXFP-internal-F 5'-ACGACGGCAACTACAAGACC-3'
GCATCGAGCTGAAGGGCATCGACTTCAAGGAGGACGGCAACATCCTGGGGCACAAGCTGGAGTACAACTA
CAACAGCCACAACGTCTATATCATGGCCGACAAGCAGAAGAACGGCATCAAGGTGAACTTCAAGATCCGC
CACAACATCGAGGACGGCAGCGTGCAGCTCGCCGACCACTACCAGCAGAACACCCCCATCGGCGACGGCC
CCGTGCTGCTGCCCGACAACCACTACCTGAGCACCCAGTCCGCCCTGAGCAAAGACCCCAACGAGAAGCG
CGATCACATGGTCCTGCTGGAGTTCGTGACCGCCGCCGGGATCACTCTCGGCATGGACGAGCTGTACAAG
GGATCCATGTACTCGGGAGCCGGCCCCGCACTTGCACCTCCTGCGCCGCCGCCCCCCATCCAAGGATATG
CCTTCAAGCCTCCACCTAGACCCGACTTTGGGACCTCCGGGAGAACAATCAAATTACAGGCCAATTTCTT
CGAAATGGACATCCCCAAAATTGACATCTATCATTATGAATTGGATATCAAGCCAGAGAAGTGCCCGAGG
AGAGTTAACAGGGAAATCGTGGAACACATGGTCCAGCACTTTAAAACACAGATCTTTGGGGATCGGAAGC
CCGTGTTTGACGGCAGGAAGAATCTATACACAGCCATGCCCCTTCCGATTGGGAGGGACAAGGTGGAGCT
GGAGGTCACGCTGCCAGGAGAAGGCAAGGATCGCATCTTCAAGGTGTCCATCAAGTGGGTGTCCTGCGTG
AGCTTGCAGGCGTTACACGATGCACTTTCAGGGCGGCTGCCCAGCGTCCCTTTTGAGACGATCCAGGCCC
TGGACGTGGTCATGAGGCACTTGCCATCCATGAGGTACACCCCCGTGGGCCGCTC
