>Addgene plasmid #60655 | pHAGE GFP-Ago2 S387E | addgene partial sequence | sequence record 111525 | WPRE-R 5'-CATAGCGTAAAAGGAGCAACA-3'
TTTTGTAATCCAGAGGTTGATTAGGATCTATCGATTTAAGCAAAGTACATGGTGCGCAGAGTGTCTTGGT
GAACCTGGACCGCCTTGGCCAGTGCTTGGTGGTCTCGCCCGTTACTCTGCCCAGAGGTATGGCTTCCTTC
AGCACTGTCATGTTCCTTATCCACCAGGTGGTACCTGGCCCGGAAGGCCACCAGGTGAGCGTAGTATGCT
GGCGCTGGGATGGACACGGAGCGTGTGCAGCGCACGTAGGTGTGACACAGCTGGTAGGTTAGGATCTGCA
GCTCATCAGAGGAGAAACGATTGTCGTCCCAGAGGACGTGATAGTGCGAAGGCCTGCTTGTCCCCTGGAT
GCCAGCGTGACTACACAGGTAGAAGTCGAACTCGGTGGGGTGGGTGATTTTCGTGTCCACAGTCGTGCCT
GCTGGAATGTTTCCACTTTTCCCAACCCGCTCGTTCTTGTCAGTGCAGAAGAGCCGGGTGTGGTGCCTCT
TCTGCACCACGATGAAGGTGATCCCGGGCTGGTAGTCTTTTTCTAGCTTGATACAGGCCTCACGGATGGC
CAGCAACTCGTGGTGGAGAACCTGCTGGAACTGGCCTTCAGAGACACCGTCGCGGTAGAAGATGATGCGG
GTGGGCTTGAAGCGCGTGGACTTGTAGAACTGGATGAGGAGCTCGCGGACCATGGCGGCCAGGTCTTGTA
TGATCTCCTGCCGGTGCTGCTGCACGCGCACGGTGGCGCAGTAGCGATTGGGGTGGGCGTCCATGCTGCC
CACCACGGCGGCAATGGAGGGCTTCTTCCCATCCCCGGCGGGGGGGTGAGTGACGTCTGCTCCCAGAAAG
ATGACGGGCTGCTGGAACACCGGCGGCCTGCCCTGGGGCAGCAGGATGTTGTT
[90 nt withheld, positions 894-983]
