>Addgene plasmid #60655 | pHAGE GFP-Ago2 S387E | addgene partial sequence | sequence record 111528 | hAgo2-F2 5'-ggcccagtatttcaaggaca-3'
TTTACAAGTCGGACAGGAGCAGAAACACACCTACCTTCCCCTGGAGGTCTGTAACATTGTGGCAGGACAA
AGATGTATTAAAAAATTAACGGACAATCAGACCTCAACCATGATCAGAGCGACTGCTAGGTCGGCGCCCG
ATCGGCAAGAAGAGATTAGCAAATTGATGCGAAGTGCAGAGTTCAACACAGATCCATACGTCCGTGAATT
TGGAATCATGGTCAAAGATGAGATGACAGACGTGACTGGGCGGGTGCTGCAGCCGCCCTCCATCCTCTAC
GGGGGCAGGAATAAAGCTATTGCGACCCCTGTCCAGGGCGTCTGGGACATGCGGAAC
[405 nt withheld, positions 338-742]
AACAACATCCTGCTGCCCCAGGGCAGGCCGCCGGTGTTCCAGCAGCCCGTCATCTTTCTGGGAGCAGACG
TCACTCACCCCCCCGCCGGGGATGGGAAGAAGCCCTCCATTGCCGCCGTGGTGGGCAGCATGGACGCCCA
CCCCAATCGCTACTGCGCCACCGTGCGCGTGCAGCAGCACCGGCAGGAGATCATACAA
